Addgene plasmid #22450: pENTREGFP2
Depositing lab: Nathan Lawson. Depositing organization: University of Massachusetts, Worcester. Publication: Gateway compatible vectors for analysis of gene function in the zebrafish. Villefranc JA, Amigo J, Lawson ND. Dev Dyn. 2007 Nov . 236(11):3077-87. 10.1002/dvdy.21354 PubMed 17948311.
Backbone
  Vector backbone: pDONR221
  Backbone size w/o insert (bp): 3000
Growth in bacteria
  Bacterial resistance: Kanamycin, 50 μg/mL
  Growth temperature: 37°C
  Growth strain: DH5alpha
  Copy number: Unknown
Gene/Insert
  Gene/Insert name: EGFP
  Insert size (bp): 700
  Entrez Gene: eGFP (a.k.a. pPRS3a_01)
  Cloning method: Gateway Cloning
  Sequencing primers: 5′ M13_puc_F; 3′ T7
Terms and licenses: Academic/Nonprofit Terms; Industry Terms: Not Available to Industry
How to cite: pENTREGFP2 was a gift from Nathan Lawson (Addgene plasmid # 22450 ; http://n2t.net/addgene:22450 ; RRID:Addgene_22450)
