[The description below was written by a language model from this plasmid's Addgene catalogue record and the feature table of its GenBank file.]
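Description:
pENTREGFP2 is a Gateway entry clone built in the pDONR221 backbone, carrying the coding sequence for enhanced GFP between attL1 and attL2 recombination sites. The held sequence record is a 3,364 bp circular plasmid, consistent with a roughly 3 kb backbone plus a roughly 700 bp insert. It is propagated in E. coli through a high-copy ColE1/pUC-type origin and selected with kanamycin through the aph(3')-Ia (KanR) gene. The rrnB T1 and T2 transcription terminators sit upstream of attL1, where they insulate the insert from read-through transcription originating in the backbone.

The payload is the mammalian codon-optimized EGFP open reading frame, preceded by a vertebrate Kozak consensus for efficient translation initiation. A short multiple cloning site follows directly after the annotated EGFP coding region, before attL2. No eukaryotic promoter or polyadenylation signal is annotated, as expected for an entry clone. The only promoter feature is a T7 promoter outside attL2 in the reverse orientation, which, like the flanking M13 primer sites, is mainly useful for sequencing across the insert. Expression therefore depends on moving the cassette into a destination vector. An LR Clonase reaction recombines the attL sites with the attR sites of a destination plasmid, placing EGFP under whatever regulatory elements that vector supplies.

The associated publication describes a set of Gateway-compatible vectors for analysing gene function in zebrafish, so this plasmid most likely serves as the EGFP reporter entry module of that toolkit. The record does not specify particular destination vectors or whether the downstream cloning site is intended for making fusions.
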