LOCUS       Exported 3364 bp ds-DNA circular SYN 09-DEC-2022
DEFINITION  synthetic circular DNA
ACCESSION   .
VERSION     .
KEYWORDS    pENTREGFP2
SOURCE      synthetic DNA construct
  ORGANISM  synthetic DNA construct
REFERENCE   1 (bases 1 to 3364)
  AUTHORS   Villefranc JA, Amigo J, Lawson ND
  TITLE     Gateway compatible vectors for analysis of gene function in the
            zebrafish.
  JOURNAL   Dev Dyn. 2007 Nov . 236(11):3077-87.
  PUBMED    17948311
REFERENCE   2 (bases 1 to 3364)
  AUTHORS   .
  TITLE     Direct Submission
  JOURNAL   Exported Dec 9, 2022 from SnapGene Server 1.1.58
            http://www.snapgene.com
FEATURES             Location/Qualifiers
     source          1..3364
                     /organism="synthetic DNA construct"
                     /mol_type="other DNA"
     primer_bind     92..109
                     /label=L4440
                     /note="L4440 vector, forward primer"
     terminator      268..295
                     /label=rrnB T2 terminator
                     /note="transcription terminator T2 from the E. coli rrnB
                     gene"
     terminator      387..473
                     /gene="Escherichia coli rrnB"
                     /label=rrnB T1 terminator
                     /note="transcription terminator T1 from the E. coli rrnB
                     gene"
     primer_bind     522..544
                     /label=M13/pUC Forward
                     /note="In lacZ gene"
     primer_bind     536..553
                     /label=M13 Forward
                     /note="In lacZ gene. Also called M13-F20 or M13 (-21)
                     Forward"
     primer_bind     537..553
                     /label=M13 fwd
                     /note="common sequencing primer, one of multiple similar
                     variants"
     protein_bind    569..668
                     /gene="mutant version of attL"
                     /label=attL1
                     /bound_moiety="LR Clonase(TM)"
                     /note="recombination site for the Gateway(R) LR reaction"
     regulatory      680..689
                     /regulatory_class="other"
                     /note="vertebrate consensus sequence for strong initiation
                     of translation (Kozak, 1987)"
     CDS             686..1402
                     /codon_start=1
                     /product="enhanced GFP"
                     /label=EGFP
                     /translation="MVSKGEELFTGVVPILVELDGDVNGHKFSVSGEGEGDATYGKLTL
                     KFICTTGKLPVPWPTLVTTLTYGVQCFSRYPDHMKQHDFFKSAMPEGYVQERTIFFKDD
                     GNYKTRAEVKFEGDTLVNRIELKGIDFKEDGNILGHKLEYNYNSHNVYIMADKQKNGIK
                     VNFKIRHNIEDGSVQLADHYQQNTPIGDGPVLLPDNHYLSTQSALSKDPNEKRDHMVLL
                     EFVTAAGITLGMDELYK"
     CDS             686..1402
                     /codon_start=1
                     /product="the original enhanced GFP (Yang et al., 1996)"
                     /label=EGFP
                     /note="mammalian codon-optimized"
                     /translation="MVSKGEELFTGVVPILVELDGDVNGHKFSVSGEGEGDATYGKLTL
                     KFICTTGKLPVPWPTLVTTLTYGVQCFSRYPDHMKQHDFFKSAMPEGYVQERTIFFKDD
                     GNYKTRAEVKFEGDTLVNRIELKGIDFKEDGNILGHKLEYNYNSHNVYIMADKQKNGIK
                     VNFKIRHNIEDGSVQLADHYQQNTPIGDGPVLLPDNHYLSTQSALSKDPNEKRDHMVLL
                     EFVTAAGITLGMDELYK"
     primer_bind     complement(731..752)
                     /label=EGFP-N
                     /note="EGFP, reverse primer"
     primer_bind     complement(992..1011)
                     /label=EXFP-R
                     /note="For distinguishing EGFP variants, reverse primer"
     primer_bind     1339..1360
                     /label=EGFP-C
                     /note="EGFP, forward primer"
     misc_feature    1403..1468
                     /label=MCS
                     /note="multiple cloning site"
     protein_bind    complement(1489..1588)
                     /gene="mutant version of attL"
                     /label=attL2
                     /bound_moiety="LR Clonase(TM)"
                     /note="recombination site for the Gateway(R) LR reaction"
     primer_bind     complement(1605..1624)
                     /label=T7
                     /note="T7 promoter, forward primer"
     promoter        complement(1606..1624)
                     /label=T7 promoter
                     /note="promoter for bacteriophage T7 RNA polymerase"
     primer_bind     complement(1629..1645)
                     /label=M13 rev
                     /note="common sequencing primer, one of multiple similar
                     variants"
     primer_bind     complement(1629..1645)
                     /label=M13 Reverse
                     /note="In lacZ gene. Also called M13-rev"
     primer_bind     complement(1747..1766)
                     /label=pENTR-R
                     /note="pENTR vectors, reverse primer"
     CDS             1758..2567
                     /codon_start=1
                     /gene="aph(3')-Ia"
                     /product="aminoglycoside phosphotransferase"
                     /label=KanR
                     /note="confers resistance to kanamycin in bacteria or G418
                     (Geneticin(R)) in eukaryotes"
                     /translation="MSHIQRETSRPRLNSNMDADLYGYKWARDNVGQSGATIYRLYGKP
                     DAPELFLKHGKGSVANDVTDEMVRLNWLTEFMPLPTIKHFIRTPDDAWLLTTAIPGKTA
                     FQVLEEYPDSGENIVDALAVFLRRLHSIPVCNCPFNSDRVFRLAQAQSRMNNGLVDASD
                     FDDERNGWPVEQVWKEMHKLLPFSPDSVVTHGDFSLDNLIFDEGKLIGCIDVGRVGIAD
                     RYQDLAILWNCLGEFSPSLQKRLFQKYGIDNPDMNKLQFHLMLDEFF"
     primer_bind     complement(1825..1844)
                     /label=Kan-R
                     /note="Kanamycin resistance gene, reverse primer"
     rep_origin      2714..3302
                     /direction=RIGHT
                     /label=ori
                     /note="high-copy-number ColE1/pMB1/pBR322/pUC origin of
                     replication"
     primer_bind     3203..3222
                     /label=pBR322ori-F
                     /note="pBR322 origin, forward primer"
ORIGIN
        1 ctttcctgcg ttatcccctg attctgtgga taaccgtatt accgcctttg agtgagctga
       61 taccgctcgc cgcagccgaa cgaccgagcg cagcgagtca gtgagcgagg aagcggaaga
      121 gcgcccaata cgcaaaccgc ctctccccgc gcgttggccg attcattaat gcagctggca
      181 cgacaggttt cccgactgga aagcgggcag tgagcgcaac gcaattaata cgcgtaccgc
      241 tagccaggaa gagtttgtag aaacgcaaaa aggccatccg tcaggatggc cttctgctta
      301 gtttgatgcc tggcagttta tggcgggcgt cctgcccgcc accctccggg ccgttgcttc
      361 acaacgttca aatccgctcc cggcggattt gtcctactca ggagagcgtt caccgacaaa
      421 caacagataa aacgaaaggc ccagtcttcc gactgagcct ttcgttttat ttgatgcctg
      481 gcagttccct actctcgcgt taacgctagc atggatgttt tcccagtcac gacgttgtaa
      541 aacgacggcc agtcttaagc tcgggcccca aataatgatt ttattttgac tgatagtgac
      601 ctgttcgttg caacaaattg atgagcaatg cttttttata atgccaactt tgtacaaaaa
      661 agcaggctcg ctaccggtcg ccaccatggt gagcaagggc gaggagctgt tcaccggggt
      721 ggtgcccatc ctggtcgagc tggacggcga cgtaaacggc cacaagttca gcgtgtccgg
      781 cgagggcgag ggcgatgcca cctacggcaa gctgaccctg aagttcatct gcaccaccgg
      841 caagctgccc gtgccctggc ccaccctcgt gaccaccctg acctacggcg tgcagtgctt
      901 cagccgctac cccgaccaca tgaagcagca cgacttcttc aagtccgcca tgcccgaagg
      961 ctacgtccag gagcgcacca tcttcttcaa ggacgacggc aactacaaga cccgcgccga
     1021 ggtgaagttc gagggcgaca ccctggtgaa ccgcatcgag ctgaagggca tcgacttcaa
     1081 ggaggacggc aacatcctgg ggcacaagct ggagtacaac tacaacagcc acaacgtcta
     1141 tatcatggcc gacaagcaga agaacggcat caaggtgaac ttcaagatcc gccacaacat
     1201 cgaggacggc agcgtgcagc tcgccgacca ctaccagcag aacaccccca tcggcgacgg
     1261 ccccgtgctg ctgcccgaca accactacct gagcacccag tccgccctga gcaaagaccc
     1321 caacgagaag cgcgatcaca tggtcctgct ggagttcgtg accgccgccg ggatcactct
     1381 cggcatggac gagctgtaca agtccggact cagatctcga gctcaagctt cgaattctgc
     1441 agtcgacggt accgcgggcc cgggatccac cggatctaga taactgatac ccagctttct
     1501 tgtacaaagt tggcattata agaaagcatt gcttatcaat ttgttgcaac gaacaggtca
     1561 ctatcagtca aaataaaatc attatttgcc atccagctga tatcccctat agtgagtcgt
     1621 attacatggt catagctgtt tcctggcagc tctggcccgt gtctcaaaat ctctgatgtt
     1681 acattgcaca agataaaaat atatcatcat gaacaataaa actgtctgct tacataaaca
     1741 gtaatacaag gggtgttatg agccatattc aacgggaaac gtcgaggccg cgattaaatt
     1801 ccaacatgga tgctgattta tatgggtata aatgggctcg cgataatgtc gggcaatcag
     1861 gtgcgacaat ctatcgcttg tatgggaagc ccgatgcgcc agagttgttt ctgaaacatg
     1921 gcaaaggtag cgttgccaat gatgttacag atgagatggt cagactaaac tggctgacgg
     1981 aatttatgcc tcttccgacc atcaagcatt ttatccgtac tcctgatgat gcatggttac
     2041 tcaccactgc gatccccgga aaaacagcat tccaggtatt agaagaatat cctgattcag
     2101 gtgaaaatat tgttgatgcg ctggcagtgt tcctgcgccg gttgcattcg attcctgttt
     2161 gtaattgtcc ttttaacagc gatcgcgtat ttcgtctcgc tcaggcgcaa tcacgaatga
     2221 ataacggttt ggttgatgcg agtgattttg atgacgagcg taatggctgg cctgttgaac
     2281 aagtctggaa agaaatgcat aaacttttgc cattctcacc ggattcagtc gtcactcatg
     2341 gtgatttctc acttgataac cttatttttg acgaggggaa attaataggt tgtattgatg
     2401 ttggacgagt cggaatcgca gaccgatacc aggatcttgc catcctatgg aactgcctcg
     2461 gtgagttttc tccttcatta cagaaacggc tttttcaaaa atatggtatt gataatcctg
     2521 atatgaataa attgcagttt catttgatgc tcgatgagtt tttctaatca gaattggtta
     2581 attggttgta acactggcag agcattacgc tgacttgacg ggacggcgca agctcatgac
     2641 caaaatccct taacgtgagt tacgcgtcgt tccactgagc gtcagacccc gtagaaaaga
     2701 tcaaaggatc ttcttgagat cctttttttc tgcgcgtaat ctgctgcttg caaacaaaaa
     2761 aaccaccgct accagcggtg gtttgtttgc cggatcaaga gctaccaact ctttttccga
     2821 aggtaactgg cttcagcaga gcgcagatac caaatactgt tcttctagtg tagccgtagt
     2881 taggccacca cttcaagaac tctgtagcac cgcctacata cctcgctctg ctaatcctgt
     2941 taccagtggc tgctgccagt ggcgataagt cgtgtcttac cgggttggac tcaagacgat
     3001 agttaccgga taaggcgcag cggtcgggct gaacgggggg ttcgtgcaca cagcccagct
     3061 tggagcgaac gacctacacc gaactgagat acctacagcg tgagctatga gaaagcgcca
     3121 cgcttcccga agggagaaag gcggacaggt atccggtaag cggcagggtc ggaacaggag
     3181 agcgcacgag ggagcttcca gggggaaacg cctggtatct ttatagtcct gtcgggtttc
     3241 gccacctctg acttgagcgt cgatttttgt gatgctcgtc aggggggcgg agcctatgga
     3301 aaaacgccag caacgcggcc tttttacggt tcctggcctt ttgctggcct tttgctcaca
     3361 tgtt
//
