>Addgene plasmid #22450 | pENTREGFP2 | addgene partial sequence | sequence record 28643 | 22450 with T7
CNGAGCATATGATTTATTTTGACTGATAGTGACCTGTTCGTTGCAACAAATTGATAAGCAATGCTTTCTT
ATAATGCCAACTTTGTACAAGAAAGCTGGGTATCAGTTATCTAGATCCGGTGGATCCCGGGCCCGCGGTA
CCGTCGACTGCAGAATTCGAAGCTTGAGCTCGAGATCTGAGTCCGGACTTGTACAGCTCGTCCATGCCGA
GAGTGATCCCGGCGGCGGTCACGAACTCCAGCAGGACCATGTGATCGCGCTTCTCGTTGGGGTCTTTGCT
CAGGGCGGACTGGGTGCTCAGGTAGTGGTTGTCGGGCAGCAGCACGGGGCCGTCGCCGATGGGGGTGTTC
TGCTGGTAGTGGTCGGCGAGCTGCACGCTGCCGTCCTCGATGTTGTGGCGGATCTTGAAGTTCACCTTGA
TGCCGTTCTTCTGCTTGTCGGCCATGATATAGACGTTGTGGCTGTTGTAGTTGTACTCCAGCTTGTGCCC
CAGGATGTTGCCGTCCTCCTTGAAGTCGATGCCCTTCAGCTCGATGCGGTTCACCAGGGTGTCGCCCTCG
AACTTCACCTCGGCGCGGGTCTTGTAGTTGCCGTCGTCCTTGAAGAAGATGGTGCGCTCCTGGACGTAGC
CTTCGGGCATGGCGGACTTGAAGAAGTCGTGCTGCTTCATGTGGTCGGGGTAGCGGCTGAAGCACTGCAC
GCCGTAAGTCAGGGTGGTCACGAAGTGCGCCAGGGCNGGNCANTGCCGGCGG
